>Addgene plasmid #113034 | pAAV-CMV-SpyCas9 | addgene full sequence | sequence record 224726 | Addgene NGS Result
CTAAATTGTAAGCGTTAATATTTTGTTAAAATTCGCGTTAAATTTTTGTTAAATCAGCTCATTTTTTAAC
CAATAGGCCGAAATCGGCAAAATCCCTTATAAATCAAAAGAATAGACCGAGATAGGGT
[37 nt withheld, positions 129-165]
AAAGAACGTGGACTCCAACGTCAAAGG
[49 nt withheld, positions 193-241]
T
[91 nt withheld, positions 243-333]
G
[124 nt withheld, positions 335-458]
CCCATTCGCCATTCAGGCTGCGCAACTGTTGGGAAGGGCGATCGGTGCGGGCCTCTTCGCTATTACGCCA
GCTGCGCGCTCGCTCGCTCACTGAGGCCGCCCGGGCAAAGCCCGGGCGTCGGGCGACCTTTGGTCGCCCG
GCCTCAGTGAGCGAGCGAGCGCGCAGAGAGGGAGTGGCCAACTCCATCACTAGGGGTTCCTTGTAGTTAA
TGATTAACCCGCCATGCTACTTATCTACGTAGCCATGCTCTAGATTAATTAAACTCACGGGGATTTCCAA
GTCTCCACCCCATTGACGTCAATGGGAGTTTGTTTTGGCACCAAAATCAACGGGACTTTCCAAAATGTCG
TAATAACCCCGCCCCGTTGACGCAAATGGGCGGTAGGCGTGTACGGTGGGAGGTCTATATAAGCAGAGCT
CGTTTAGTGAACCGTCAGAATTCTCGAGTGATCGAAAGAGCCTGCTAAAGCAAAAAAGAAGTCACCGCTA
GCGCCACCATGGATTACAAAGACGATGACGATAAGATGGCCCCAAAGAAGAAGCGGAAGGTCGGTATCCA
CGGAGTCCCAGCAGCCGACAAGAAGTACAGCATCGGCCTGGACATCGGCACCAACTCTGTGGGCTGGGCC
GTGATCACCGACGAGTACAAGGTGCCCAGCAAGAAATTCAAGGTGCTGGGCAACACCGACCGGCACAGCA
TCAAGAAGAACCTGATCGGAGCCCTGCTGTTCGACAGCGGCGAAACAGCCGAGGCCACCCGGCTGAAGAG
AACCGCCAGAAGAAGATACACCAGACGGAAGAACCGGATCTGCTATCTGCAAGAGATCTTCAGCAACGAG
ATGGCCAAGGTGGACGACAGCTTCTTCCACAGACTGGAAGAGTCCTTCCTGGTGGAAGAGGATAAGAAGC
ACGAGCGGCACCCCATCTTCGGCAACATCGTGGACGAGGTGGCCTACCACGAGAAGTACCCCACCATCTA
CCACCTGAGAAAGAAACTGGTGGACAGCACCGACAAGGCCGACCTGCGGCTGATCTATCTGGCCCTGGCC
CACATGATCAAGTTCCGGGGCCACTTCCTGATCGAGGGCGACCTGAACCCCGACAACAGCGACGTGGACA
AGCTGTTCATCCAGCTGGTGCAGACCTACAACCAGCTGTTCGAGGAAAACCCCATCAACGCCAGCGGCGT
GGACGCCAAGGCCATCCTGTCTGCCAGACTGAGCAAGAGCAGACGGCTGGAAAATCTGATCGCCCAGCTG
CCCGGCGAGAAGAAGAATGGCCTGTTCGGAAACCTGATTGCCCTGAGCCTGGGCCTGACCCCCAACTTCA
AGAGCAACTTCGACCTGGCCGAGGATGCCAAACTGCAGCTGAGCAAGGACACCTACGACGACGACCTGGA
CAACCTGCTGGCCCAGATCGGCGACCAGTACGCCGACCTGTTTCTGGCCGCCAAGAACCTGTCCGACGCC
ATCCTGCTGAGCGACATCCTGAGAGTGAACACCGAGATCACCAAGGCCCCCCTGAGCGCCTCTATGATCA
AGAGATACGACGAGCACCACCAGGACCTGACCCTGCTGAAAGCTCTCGTGCGGCAGCAGCTGCCTGAGAA
GTACAAAGAGATTTTCTTCGACCAGAGCAAGAACGGCTACGCCGGCTACATTGACGGCGGAGCCAGCCAG
GAAGAGTTCTACAAGTTCATCAAGCCCATCCTGGAAAAGATGGACGGCACCGAGGAACTGCTCGTGAAGC
TGAACAGAGAGGACCTGCTGCGGAAGCAGCGGACCTTCGACAACGGCAGCATCCCCCACCAGATCCACCT
GGGAGAGCTGCACGCCATTCTGCGGCGGCAGGAAGATTTTTACCCATTCCTGAAGGACAACCGGGAAAAG
ATCGAGAAGATCCTGACCTTCCGCATCCCCTACTACGTGGGCCCTCTGGCCAGGGGAAACAGCAGATTCG
CCTGGATGACCAGAAAGAGCGAGGAAACCATCACCCCCTGGAACTTCGAGGAAGTGGTGGACAAGGGCGC
TTCCGCCCAGAGCTTCATCGAGCGGATGACCAACTTCGATAAGAACCTGCCCAACGAGAAGGTGCTGCCC
AAGCACAGCCTGCTGTACGAGTACTTCACCGTGTATAACGAGCTGACCAAAGTGAAATACGTGACCGAGG
GAATGAGAAAGCCCGCCTTCCTGAGCGGCGAGCAGAAAAAGGCCATCGTGGACCTGCTGTTCAAGACCAA
CCGGAAAGTGACCGTGAAGCAGCTGAAAGAGGACTACTTCAAGAAAATCGAGTGCTTCGACTCCGTGGAA
ATCTCCGGCGTGGAAGATCGGTTCAACGCCTCCCTGGGCACATACCACGATCTGCTGAAAATTATCAAGG
ACAAGGACTTCCTGGACAATGAGGAAAACGAGGACATTCTGGAAGATATCGTGCTGACCCTGACACTGTT
TGAGGACAGAGAGATGATCGAGGAACGGCTGAAAACCTATGCCCACCTGTTCGACGACAAAGTGATGAAG
CAGCTGAAGCGGCGGAGATACACCGGCTGGGGCAGGCTGAGCCGGAAGCTGATCAACGGCATCCGGGACA
AGCAGTCCGGCAAGACAATCCTGGATTTCCTGAAGTCCGACGGCTTCGCCAACAGAAACTTCATGCAGCT
GATCCACGACGACAGCCTGACCTTTAAAGAGGACATCCAGAAAGCCCAGGTGTCCGGCCAGGGCGATAGC
CTGCACGAGCACATTGCCAATCTGGCCGGCAGCCCCGCCATTAAGAAGGGCATCCTGCAGACAGTGAAGG
TGGTGGACGAGCTCGTGAAAGTGATGGGCCGGCACAAGCCCGAGAACATCGTGATCGAAATGGCCAGAGA
GAACCAGACCACCCAGAAGGGACAGAAGAACAGCCGCGAGAGAATGAAGCGGATCGAAGAGGGCATCAAA
GAGCTGGGCAGCCAGATCCTGAAAGAACACCCCGTGGAAAACACCCAGCTGCAGAACGAGAAGCTGTACC
TGTACTACCTGCAGAATGGGCGGGATATGTACGTGGACCAGGAACTGGACATCAACCGGCTGTCCGACTA
CGATGTGGACCATATCGTGCCTCAGAGCTTTCTGAAGGACGACTCCATCGACAACAAGGTGCTGACCAGA
AGCGACAAGAACCGGGGCAAGAGCGACAACGTGCCCTCCGAAGAGGTCGTGAAGAAGATGAAGAACTACT
GGCGGCAGCTGCTGAACGCCAAGCTGATTACCCAGAGAAAGTTCGACAATCTGACCAAGGCCGAGAGAGG
CGGCCTGAGCGAACTGGATAAGGCCGGCTTCATCAAGAGACAGCTGGTGGAAACCCGGCAGATCACAAAG
CACGTGGCACAGATCCTGGACTCCCGGATGAACACTAAGTACGACGAGAATGACAAGCTGATCCGGGAAG
TGAAAGTGATCACCCTGAAGTCCAAGCTGGTGTCCGATTTCCGGAAGGATTTCCAGTTTTACAAAGTGCG
CGAGATCAACAACTACCACCACGCCCACGACGCCTACCTGAACGCCGTCGTGGGAACCGCCCTGATCAAA
AAGTACCCTAAGCTGGAAAGCGAGTTCGTGTACGGCGACTACAAGGTGTACGACGTGCGGAAGATGATCG
CCAAGAGCGAGCAGGAAATCGGCAAGGCTACCGCCAAGTACTTCTTCTACAGCAACATCATGAACTTTTT
CAAGACCGAGATTACCCTGGCCAACGGCGAGATCCGGAAGCGGCCTCTGATCGAGACAAACGGCGAAACC
GGGGAGATCGTGTGGGATAAGGGCCGGGATTTTGCCACCGTGCGGAAAGTGCTGAGCATGCCCCAAGTGA
ATATCGTGAAAAAGACCGAGGTGCAGACAGGCGGCTTCAGCAAAGAGTCTATCCTGCCCAAGAGGAACAG
CGATAAGCTGATCGCCAGAAAGAAGGACTGGGACCCTAAGAAGTACGGCGGCTTCGACAGCCCCACCGTG
GCCTATTCTGTGCTGGTGGTGGCCAAAGTGGAAAAGGGCAAGTCCAAGAAACTGAAGAGTGTGAAAGAGC
TGCTGGGGATCACCATCATGGAAAGAAGCAGCTTCGAGAAGAATCCCATCGACTTTCTGGAAGCCAAGGG
CTACAAAGAAGTGAAAAAGGACCTGATCATCAAGCTGCCTAAGTACTCCCTGTTCGAGCTGGAAAACGGC
CGGAAGAGAATGCTGGCCTCTGCCGGCGAACTGCAGAAGGGAAACGAACTGGCCCTGCCCTCCAAATATG
TGAACTTCCTGTACCTGGCCAGCCACTATGAGAAGCTGAAGGGCTCCCCCGAGGATAATGAGCAGAAACA
GCTGTTTGTGGAACAGCACAAGCACTACCTGGACGAGATCATCGAGCAGATCAGCGAGTTCTCCAAGAGA
GTGATCCTGGCCGACGCTAATCTGGACAAAGTGCTGTCCGCCTACAACAAGCACCGGGATAAGCCCATCA
GAGAGCAGGCCGAGAATATCATCCACCTGTTTACCCTGACCAATCTGGGAGCCCCTGCCGCCTTCAAGTA
CTTTGACACCACCATCGACCGGAAGAGGTACACCAGCACCAAAGAGGTGCTGGACGCCACCCTGATCCAC
CAGAGCATCACCGGCCTGTACGAGACACGGATCGACCTGTCTCAGCTGGGAGGCGACAAGCGTCCTGCTG
CTACTAAGAAAGCTGGTCAAGCTAAGAAAAAGAAATGAATCGATTAGCAATAAAGGATCGTTTATTTTCA
TTGGAAGCGTGTGTTGGTTTTTTGATCAGGCGCGGGTACCAGGTCGCGGCCGCTCTAGAGCATGGCTACG
TAGATAAGTAGCATGGCGGGTTAATCATTAACTACAAGGAACCCCTAGTGATGGAGTTGGCCACTCCCTC
TCTGCGCGCTCGCTCGCTCACTGAGGCCGGGCGACCAAAGGTCGCCCGACGCCCGGGCTTTGCCCGGGCG
GCCTCAGTGAGCGAGCGAGCGCGCAGCTGCATTAATGAATCGGCCAACGCGCGGGGAGAGGCGGTTTGCG
TATTGGGCGCTCTTCCGCTTCCTCGCTCACTGACTCGCTGCGCTCGGTCGTTCGGCTGCGGCGAGCGGTA
TCAGCTCACTCAAAGGCGGTAATACGGTTATCCACAGAATCAGGGGATAACGCAGGAAAGAACATGTGAG
CAAAAGGCCAGCAAAAGGCCAGGAACCGTAAAAAGGCCGCGTTGCTGGCGTTTTTCCATAGGCTCCGCCC
CCCTGACGAGCATCACAAAAATCGACGCTCAAGTCAGAGGTGGCGAAACCCGACAGGACTATAAAGATAC
CAGGCGTTTCCCCCTGGAAGCTCCCTCGTGCGCTCTCCTGTTCCGACCCTGCCGCTTACCGGATACCTGT
CCGCCTTTCTCCCTTCGGGAAGCGTGGCGCTTTCTCATAGCTCACGCTGTAGGTATCTCAGTTCGGTGTA
GGTCGTTCGCTCCAAGCTGGGCTGTGTGCACGAACCCCCCGTTCAGCCCGACCGCTGCGCCTTATCCGGT
AACTATCGTCTTGAGTCCAACCCGGTAAGACACGACTTATCGCCACTGGCAGCAGCCACTGGTAACAGGA
TTAGCAGAGCGAGGTATGTAGGCGGTGCTACAGAGTTCTTGAAGTGGTGGCCTAACTACGGCTACACTAG
AAGAACAGTATTTGGTATCTGCGCTCTGCTGAAGCCAGTTACCTTCGGAAAAAGAGTTGGTAGCTCTTGA
TCCGGCAAACAAACCACCGCTGGTAGCGGTGGTTTTTTTGTTTGCAAGCAGCAGATTACGCGCAGAAAAA
AAGGATCTCAAGAAGATCCTTTGATCTTTTCTACGGGGTCTGACGCTCAGTGGAACGAAAACTCACGTTA
AGGGATTTTGGTCATGAGATTATCAAAAAGGATCTTCACCTAGATCCTTTTAAATTAAAAATGAAGTTTT
AAATCAATCTAAAGTATATATGAGTAAACTTGGTCTGACAGTTACCAATGCTTAATCAGTGAGGCACCTA
TCTCAGCGATCTGTCTATTTCGTTCATCCATAGTTGCCTGACTCCCCGTCGTGTAGATAACTACGATACG
GGAGGGCTTACCATCTGGCCCCAGTGCTGCAATGATACCGCGAGACCCACGCTCACCGGCTCCAGATTTA
TCAGCAATAAACCAGCCAGCCGGAAGGGCCGAGCGCAGAAGTGGTCCTGCAACTTTATCCGCCTCCATCC
AGTCTATTAATTGTTGCCGGGAAGCTAGAGTAAGTAGTTCGCCAGTTAATAGTTTGCGCAACGTTGTTGC
CATTGCTACAGGCATCGTGGTGTCACGCTCGTCGTTTGGTATGGCTTCATTCAGCTCCGGTTCCCAACGA
TCAAGGCGAGTTACATGATCCCCCATGTTGTGCAAAAAAGCGGTTAGCTCCTTCGGTCCTCCGATCGTTG
TCAGAAGTAAGTTGGCCGCAGTGTTATCACTCATGGTTATGGCAGCACTGCATAATTCTCTTACTGTCAT
GCCATCCGTAAGATGCTTTTCTGTGACTGGTGAGTACTCAACCAAGTCATTCTGAGAATAGTGTATGCGG
CGACCGAGTTGCTCTTGCCCGGCGTCAATACGGGATAATACCGCGCCACATAGCAGAACTTTAAAAGTGC
TCATCATTGGAAAACGTTCTTCGGGGCGAAAACTCTCAAGGATCTTACCGCTGTTGAGATCCAGTTCGAT
GTAACCCACTCGTGCACCCAACTGATCTTCAGCATCTTTTACTTTCACCAGCGTTTCTGGGTGAGCAAAA
ACAGGAAGGCAAAATGCCGCAAAAAAGGGAATAAGGGCGACACGGAAATGTTGAATACTCATACTCTTCC
TTTTTCAATATTATTGAAGCATTTATCAGGGTTATTGTCTCATGAGCGGATACATATTTGAATGTATTTA
GAAAAATAAACAAATAGGGGTTCCGCGCACATTTCCCCGAAAAGTGCCAC
Features (pLannotate 1.2.2; 12 found; start..end, strand, type, name):
     30..458     -  rep_origin     f1 ori (sequence partly withheld): f1 bacteriophage origin of replication; arrow indicates direction of (+) strand synthesis
    463..532     -  CDS            lacZα (fragment): LacZα fragment of β-galactosidase; lacZ fragment
    527..659     -  repeat_region  AAV2 ITR (fragment): inverted terminal repeat of adeno-associated virus serotype 2 inverted
    747..764     -  promoter       CMV promoter (fragment): human cytomegalovirus (CMV) immediate early promoter
    779..878     +  promoter       CMVd1 promoter: truncated human cytomegalovirus (CMV) immediate early promoter that yields slightly reduced expression relative to the full-length promoter
   1035..2636    +  CDS            Cas9(N): N-terminal portion of Streptococcus pyogenes Cas9 (Zetsche et al., 2015)
   2637..5135    +  CDS            Cas9(C): C-terminal portion of Streptococcus pyogenes Cas9 (Zetsche et al., 2015)
   5325..5458    +  repeat_region  AAV2 ITR: inverted terminal repeat of adeno-associated virus serotype 2 inverted
   5452..5508    -  CDS            lacI (fragment): lac repressor; lacI; The lac repressor binds to the lac operator to inhibit transcription in E. coli. This inhibition can be relieved by adding lactose or isopropyl-β-D-thiogalactopyranoside (IPTG).
   5691..6279    -  rep_origin     ori: high-copy-number ColE1/pMB1/pBR322/pUC origin of replication
   6450..7310    -  CDS            AmpR: β-lactamase; bla; confers resistance to ampicillin, carbenicillin, and related antibiotics
   7311..7415    -  promoter       AmpR promoter: bla
