[The description below was written by a language model from this plasmid's Addgene catalogue record and pLannotate feature annotations shown in this document.]
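Description:
pAAV-CMV-SpyCas9 is a single-stranded AAV (ssAAV) transfer plasmid for expressing Streptococcus pyogenes Cas9 in mammalian cells, either by direct transfection or after packaging into recombinant AAV particles. It is maintained in E. coli through a high-copy ColE1/pUC-type origin and selected with ampicillin via a β-lactamase gene under its own promoter. An f1 phage origin and short lacZα and lacI remnants are also annotated in the backbone; these are leftovers of the parental cloning vector and have no role in the payload. The catalogue lists a size of 7468 bp, while the sequenced record that was annotated is 7,438 nt, a small discrepancy that the record does not explain.

The expression cassette lies between two AAV2 inverted terminal repeats, which are the cis elements needed for replication and encapsidation of the intervening DNA when Rep, Cap and helper functions are supplied in trans. Transcription is driven by a CMV immediate early promoter. The annotation detects it only as a truncated CMVd1-type element plus a tiny CMV fragment, consistent with a shortened promoter chosen to save space, since the Cas9 coding sequence alone nearly fills the AAV packaging capacity. Cas9 is annotated as contiguous "N" and "C" portions, which abut directly and together represent one continuous full-length open reading frame rather than a split design. No nuclear localisation signals, epitope tags, polyadenylation signal or guide RNA cassette are annotated, so a guide must be supplied from a separate construct. The plasmid comes from work on engineered, light-controlled anti-CRISPR proteins, in which it presumably supplied the Cas9 nuclease.
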