Addgene plasmid #113034: pAAV-CMV-SpyCas9
Purpose: AAV vector for expression of SpyCas9 in mammalian cells
Depositing lab: Dominik Niopek. Depositing organization: Universitaet Heidelberg. Publication: Engineered anti-CRISPR proteins for optogenetic control of CRISPR-Cas9. Bubeck F, Hoffmann MD, Harteveld Z, Aschenbrenner S, Bietz A, Waldhauer MC, Borner K, Fakhiri J, Schmelas C, Dietz L, Grimm D, Correia BE, Eils R, Niopek D. Nat Methods. 2018 Oct 30. pii: 10.1038/s41592-018-0178-9. doi: 10.1038/s41592-018-0178-9. PubMed 30377362.
Backbone
  Vector backbone: ssAAV vector
  Total vector size (bp): 7468
  Vector type: Mammalian Expression, AAV, CRISPR, Synthetic Biology
Growth in bacteria
  Bacterial resistance: Ampicillin, 100 μg/mL
  Growth temperature: 37°C
  Growth strain: NEB Stable
  Copy number: High Copy
Gene/Insert
  Gene/Insert name: SpyCas9
Terms and licenses: Academic/Nonprofit Terms; Industry Terms: Not Available to Industry
How to cite: pAAV-CMV-SpyCas9 was a gift from Dominik Niopek (Addgene plasmid # 113034 ; http://n2t.net/addgene:113034 ; RRID:Addgene_113034)
